>Addgene plasmid #141609 | TFORF0411 | addgene full sequence | sequence record 409111 | Addgene NGS Result
TTAATGTAGTCTTATGCAATACTCTTGTAGTCTTGCAACATGGTAACGATGAGTTAGCAACATGCCTTAC
AAGGAGAGAAAAAGCACCGTGCATGCCGATTGGTGGAAGTAAGGTGGTACGATCGTGCCTTATTAGGAAG
GCAACAGACGGGTCTGACATGGATTGGACGAACCACTGAATTGCCGCATTGCAGAGATATTGTATTTAAG
TGCCTAGCTCGATACATAAACGGGTCTCTCTGGTTAGACCAGATCTGAGCCTGGGAGCTCTCTGGCTAAC
TAGGGAACCCACTGCTTAAGCCTCAATAAAGCTTGCCTTGAGTGCTTCAAGTAGTGTGTGCCCGTCTGTT
GTGTGACTCTGGTAACTAGAGATCCCTCAGACCCTTTTAGTCAGTGTGGAAAATCTCTAGCAGTGGCGCC
CGAACAGGGACTTGAAAGCGAAAGGGAAACCAGAGGAGCTCTCTCGACGCAGGACTCGGCTTGCTGAAGC
GCGCACGGCAAGAGGCGAGGGGCGGCGACTGGTGAGTACGCCAAAAATTTTGACTAGCGGAGGCTAGAAG
GAGAGAGATGGGTGCGAGAGCGTCAGTATTAAGCGGGGGAGAATTAGATCGCGATGGGAAAAAATTCGGT
TAAGGCCAGGGGGAAAGAAAAAATATAAATTAAAACATATAGTATGGGCAAGCAGGGAGCTAGAACGATT
CGCAGTTAATCCTGGCCTGTTAGAAACATCAGAAGGCTGTAGACAAATACTGGGACAGCTACAACCATCC
CTTCAGACAGGATCAGAAGAACTTAGATCATTATATAATACAGTAGCAACCCTCTATTGTGTGCATCAAA
GGATAGAGATAAAAGACACCAAGGAAGCTTTAGACAAGATAGAGGAAGAGCAAAACAAAAGTAAGACCAC
CGCACAGCAAGCGGCCGCTGATCTTCAGACCTGGAGGAGGAGATATGAGGGACAATTGGAGAAGTGAATT
ATATAAATATAAAGTAGTAAAAATTGAACCATTAGGAGTAGCACCCACCAAGGCAAAGAGAAGAGTGGTG
CAGAGAGAAAAAAGAGCAGTGGGAATAGGAGCTTTGTTCCTTGGGTTCTTGGGAGCAGCAGGAAGCACTA
TGGGCGCAGCGTCAATGACGCTGACGGTACAGGCCAGACAATTATTGTCTGGTATAGTGCAGCAGCAGAA
CAATTTGCTGAGGGCTATTGAGGCGCAACAGCATCTGTTGCAACTCACAGTCTGGGGCATCAAGCAGCTC
CAGGCAAGAATCCTGGCTGTGGAAAGATACCTAAAGGATCAACAGCTCCTGGGGATTTGGGGTTGCTCTG
GAAAACTCATTTGCACCACTGCTGTGCCTTGGAATGCTAGTTGGAGTAATAAATCTCTGGAACAGATTTG
GAATCACACGACCTGGATGGAGTGGGACAGAGAAATTAACAATTACACAAGCTTAATACACTCCTTAATT
GAAGAATCGCAAAACCAGCAAGAAAAGAATGAACAAGAATTATTGGAATTAGATAAATGGGCAAGTTTGT
GGAATTGGTTTAACATAACAAATTGGCTGTGGTATATAAAATTATTCATAATGATAGTAGGAGGCTTGGT
AGGTTTAAGAATAGTTTTTGCTGTACTTTCTATAGTGAATAGAGTTAGGCAGGGATATTCACCATTATCG
TTTCAGACCCACCTCCCAACCCCGAGGGGACCCATGCATTGCATCTCAATTAGTCAGCAACCAGGTGTGG
AAAGTCCCCAGGCTCCCCAGCAGGCAGAAGTATGCAAAGCATGCGTCTCAATTAGTCAGCAACCATAGTC
CCGCCCCTAACTCCGCCCATCCCGCCCCTAACTCCGCCCAGTTCCGCCCATTCTCCGCCCCATGGCTGAC
TAATTTTTTTTATTTATGCAGAGGCCGAGGCCGCCTCGGCCTCTGAGCTATTCCAGAAGTAGTGAGGAGG
CTTTTTTGGAGGCCTAGGCTTTTGCAAAAAGCTTTCTAGAGGTACCACCGGAGCTTACCATGACCGAGTA
CAAGCCCACGGTGCGCCTCGCCACCCGCGACGACGTCCCCAGGGCCGTACGCACCCTCGCCGCCGCGTTC
GCCGACTACCCCGCCACGCGCCACACCGTCGATCCGGACCGCCACATCGAGCGGGTCACCGAGCTGCAAG
AACTCTTCCTCACGCGCGTCGGGCTCGACATCGGCAAGGTGTGGGTCGCGGACGACGGCGCCGCCGTGGC
GGTCTGGACCACGCCGGAGAGCGTCGAAGCGGGGGCGGTGTTCGCCGAGATCGGCCCGCGCATGGCCGAG
TTGAGCGGTTCCCGGCTGGCCGCGCAGCAACAGATGGAAGGCCTCCTGGCGCCGCACCGGCCCAAGGAGC
CCGCGTGGTTCCTGGCCACCGTCGGCGTCTCGCCCGACCACCAGGGCAAGGGTCTGGGCAGCGCCGTCGT
GCTCCCCGGAGTGGAGGCGGCCGAGCGCGCCGGGGTGCCCGCCTTCCTGGAGACCTCCGCGCCCCGCAAC
CTCCCCTTCTACGAGCGGCTCGGCTTCACCGTCACCGCCGACGTCGAGGTGCCCGAAGGACCGCGCACCT
GGTGCATGACCCGCAAGCCCGGTGCCAGTTAACGAATTCTAGATCTTGAGACAAATGGCAGTATTCATCC
ACAATTTTAAAAGAAAAGGGGGGATTGGGGGGTACAGTGCAGGGGAAAGAATAGTAGACATAATAGCAAC
AGACATACAAACTAAAGAATTACAAAAACAAATTACAAAAATTCAAAATTTTCGGGTTTATTACAGGGAC
AGCAGAGATCCACTTTGGCGCCGGCTCGAGGCCTGCAGGTGCAAAGATGGATAAAGTTTTAAACAGAGAG
GAATCTTTGCAGCTAATGGACCTTCTAGGTCTTGAAAGGAGTGGGAATTGGCTCCGGTGCCCGTCAGTGG
GCAGAGCGCACATCGCCCACAGTCCCCGAGAAGTTGGGGGGAGGGGTCGGCAATTGAACCGGTGCCTAGA
GAAGGTGGCGCGGGGTAAACTGGGAAAGTGATGTCGTGTACTGGCTCCGCCTTTTTCCCGAGGGTGGGGG
AGAACCGTATATAAGTGCAGTAGTCGCCGTGAACGTTCTTTTTCGCAACGGGTTTGCCGCCAGAACACAG
GTAAGTGCCGTGTGTGGTTCCCGCGGGCCTGGCCTCTTTACGGGTTATGGCCCTTGCGTGCCTTGAATTA
CTTCCACCTGGCTGCAGTACGTGATTCTTGATCCCGAGCTTCGGGTTGGAAGTGGGTGGGAGAGTTCGAG
GCCTTGCGCTTAAGGAGCCCCTTCGCCTCGTGCTTGAGTTGAGGCCTGGCCTGGGCGCTGGGGCCGCCGC
GTGCGAATCTGGTGGCACCTTCGCGCCTGTCTCGCTGCTTTCGATAAGTCTCTAGCCATTTAAAATTTTT
GATGACCTGCTGCGACGCTTTTTTTCTGGCAAGATAGTCTTGTAAATGCGGGCCAAGATCTGCACACTGG
TATTTCGGTTTTTGGGGCCGCGGGCGGCGACGGGGCCCGTGCGTCCCAGCGCACATGTTCGGCGAGGCGG
GGCCTGCGAGCGCGGCCACCGAGAATCGGACGGGGGTAGTCTCAAGCTGGCCGGCCTGCTCTGGTGCCTG
GCCTCGCGCCGCCGTGTATCGCCCCGCCCTGGGCGGCAAGGCTGGCCCGGTCGGCACCAGTTGCGTGAGC
GGAAAGATGGCCGCTTCCCGGCCCTGCTGCAGGGAGCTCAAAATGGAGGACGCGGCGCTCGGGAGAGCGG
GCGGGTGAGTCACCCACACAAAGGAAAAGGGCCTTTCCGTCCTCAGCCGTCGCTTCATGTGACTCCACGG
AGTACCGGGCGCCGTCCAGGCACCTCGATTAGTTCTCGAGCTTTTGGAGTACGTCGTCTTTAGGTTGGGG
GGAGGGGTTTTATGCGATGGAGTTTCCCCACACTGAGTGGGTGGAGACTGAAGTTAGGCCAGCTTGGCAC
TTGATGTAATTCTCCTTGGAATTTGCCCTTTTTGAGTTTGGATCTTGGTTCATTCTCAAGCCTCAGACAG
TGGTTCAAAGTTTTTTTCTTCCATTTCAGGTGTCGTGAGGCTAGCACCGCCACCATGTTCACCTCTTCTA
GAATGTCAAGTTTTAATCGTCATATGAAAACTCACACCAGTGAGAAGCCTCACCTGTGTCACCTCTGCCT
GAAAACCTTCCGTACGGTCACTCTGCTGCGGAACCATGTTAACACCCACACAGGAACCAGGCCCTACAAG
TGTAACGACTGCAACATGGCATTTGTCACCAGTGGAGAACTCGTCCGACACAGGCGCTATAAACATACTC
ATGAGAAACCCTTTAAATGTTCCATGTGCAAGTATGCCAGTGTGGAGGCAAGTAAATTGAAGCGCCATGT
CCGATCCCACACTGGGGAGCGCCCCTTTCAGTGTTGCCAGTGCAGCTATGCCAGCAGAGATACCTACAAG
CTGAAACGCCACATGAGAACGCACTCAGGTGAGAAGCCTTACGAATGCCACATCTGCCACACCCGCTTCA
CCCAGAGCGGGACCATGAAAATACATATTCTGCAGAAACACGGCGAAAATGTCCCCAAATACCAGTGTCC
CCATTGTGCCACCATCATTGCACGGAAAAGCGACCTACGTGTGCATATGCGCAACTTGCATGCTTACAGC
GCTGCAGAGCTGAAATGCCGCTACTGTTCTGCTGTCTTCCATGAACGCTATGCCCTCATTCAGCACCAGA
AAACTCATAAGAATGAGAAGAGGTTCAAGTGCAAACACTGCAGTTATGCCTGCAAGCAGGAACGTCATAT
GACCGCTCACATTCGTACCCACACTGGAGAGAAACCATTCACCTGCCTTTCTTGCAATAAATGTTTCCGA
CAGAAGCAACTTCTAAACGCTCACTTCAGGAAATACCACGATGCAAATTTCATCCCGACTGTTTACAAAT
GCTCCAAGTGTGGCAAAGGCTTTTCCCGCTGGATTAACCTGCACAGACATTCGGAGAAGTGTGGATCAGG
GGAAGCAAAGTCGGCTGCTTCAGGAAAGGGAAGAAGAACAAGAAAGAGGAAGCAGACCATCCTGAAGGAA
GCCACAAAGGGTCAGAAGGAAGCTGCGAAGGGATGGAAGGAAGCCGCGAACGGAGACGGTGTGATCTCAG
CTCACCGCAACCTCTGCCTCCTGGGTTCAAGTGATTCTCATGCCTCAGTCTCCGGAGCTGGGATTACAGA
TGCCCGCCACCACGCCTGGCTAATTGTTCTATTATTTTTAGTAGAGATGGGGTTTTACCATGTCTCTCAC
TCCTAGTAATGAACTAGTCCGTAACTTGAAAGTATTTCGATTTCTTGGCTTTATATATCTTGTGGAAAGG
ACGAGCAGTATAATCTATTTCGAGTAATACGCGTTAAGTCGACAATCAACCTCTGGATTACAAAATTTGT
GAAAGATTGACTGGTATTCTTAACTATGTTGCTCCTTTTACGCTATGTGGATACGCTGCTTTAATGCCTT
TGTATCATGCTATTGCTTCCCGTATGGCTTTCATTTTCTCCTCCTTGTATAAATCCTGGTTGCTGTCTCT
TTATGAGGAGTTGTGGCCCGTTGTCAGGCAACGTGGCGTGGTGTGCACTGTGTTTGCTGACGCAACCCCC
ACTGGTTGGGGCATTGCCACCACCTGTCAGCTCCTTTCCGGGACTTTCGCTTTCCCCCTCCCTATTGCCA
CGGCGGAACTCATCGCCGCCTGCCTTGCCCGCTGCTGGACAGGGGCTCGGCTGTTGGGCACTGACAATTC
CGTGGTGTTGTCGGGGAAATCATCGTCCTTTCCTTGGCTGCTCGCCTGTGTTGCCACCTGGATTCTGCGC
GGGACGTCCTTCTGCTACGTCCCTTCGGCCCTCAATCCAGCGGACCTTCCTTCCCGCGGCCTGCTGCCGG
CTCTGCGGCCTCTTCCGCGTCTTCGCCTTCGCCCTCAGACGAGTCGGATCTCCCTTTGGGCCGCCTCCCC
GCGTCGACTTTAAGACCAATGACTTACAAGGCAGCTGTAGATCTTAGCCACTTTTTAAAAGAAAAGGGGG
GACTGGAAGGGCTAATTCACTCCCAACGAAGACAAGATCTGCTTTTTGCTTGTACTGGGTCTCTCTGGTT
AGACCAGATCTGAGCCTGGGAGCTCTCTGGCTAACTAGGGAACCCACTGCTTAAGCCTCAATAAAGCTTG
CCTTGAGTGCTTCAAGTAGTGTGTGCCCGTCTGTTGTGTGACTCTGGTAACTAGAGATCCCTCAGACCCT
TTTAGTCAGTGTGGAAAATCTCTAGCAGTACGTATAGTAGTTCATGTCATCTTATTATTCAGTATTTATA
ACTTGCAAAGAAATGAATATCAGAGAGTGAGAGGAACTTGTTTATTGCAGCTTATAATGGTTACAAATAA
AGCAATAGCATCACAAATTTCACAAATAAAGCATTTTTTTCACTGCATTCTAGTTGTGGTTTGTCCAAAC
TCATCAATGTATCTTATCATGTCTGGCTCTAGCTATCCCGCCCCTAACTCCGCCCATCCCGCCCCTAACT
CCGCCCAGTTCCGCCCATTCTCCGCCCCATGGCTGACTAATTTTTTTTATTTATGCAGAGGCCGAGGCCG
CCTCGGCCTCTGAGCTATTCCAGAAGTAGTGAGGAGGCTTTTTTGGAGGCCTAGGGACGTACCCAATTCG
CCCTATAGTGAGTCGTATTACGCGCGCTCACTGGCCGTCGTTTTACAACGTCGTGACTGGGAAAACCCTG
GCGTTACCCAACTTAATCGCCTTGCAGCACATCCCCCTTTCGCCAGCTGGCGTAATAGCGAAGAGGCCCG
CACCGATCGCCCTTCCCAACAGTTGCGCAGCCTGAATGGCGAATGGG
[124 nt withheld, positions 6908-7031]
C
[91 nt withheld, positions 7033-7123]
A
[49 nt withheld, positions 7125-7173]
CCTTTGACGTTGGAGTCCACGTTCTTT
[37 nt withheld, positions 7201-7237]
ACCCTATCTCGGTCTATTCTTTTGATTTATAAGGGATTTTGCCGATTTCGGCCTATTGGTTAAAAAATGA
GCTGATTTAACAAAAATTTAACGCGAATTTTAACAAAATATTAACGCTTACAATTTAGGTGGCACTTTTC
GGGGAAATGTGCGCGGAACCCCTATTTGTTTATTTTTCTAAATACATTCAAATATGTATCCGCTCATGAG
ACAATAACCCTGATAAATGCTTCAATAATATTGAAAAAGGAAGAGTATGAGTATTCAACATTTCCGTGTC
GCCCTTATTCCCTTTTTTGCGGCATTTTGCCTTCCTGTTTTTGCTCACCCAGAAACGCTGGTGAAAGTAA
AAGATGCTGAAGATCAGTTGGGTGCACGAGTGGGTTACATCGAACTGGATCTCAACAGCGGTAAGATCCT
TGAGAGTTTTCGCCCCGAAGAACGTTTTCCAATGATGAGCACTTTTAAAGTTCTGCTATGTGGCGCGGTA
TTATCCCGTATTGACGCCGGGCAAGAGCAACTCGGTCGCCGCATACACTATTCTCAGAATGACTTGGTTG
AGTACTCACCAGTCACAGAAAAGCATCTTACGGATGGCATGACAGTAAGAGAATTATGCAGTGCTGCCAT
AACCATGAGTGATAACACTGCGGCCAACTTACTTCTGACAACGATCGGAGGACCGAAGGAGCTAACCGCT
TTTTTGCACAACATGGGGGATCATGTAACTCGCCTTGATCGTTGGGAACCGGAGCTGAATGAAGCCATAC
CAAACGACGAGCGTGACACCACGATGCCTGTAGCAATGGCAACAACGTTGCGCAAACTATTAACTGGCGA
ACTACTTACTCTAGCTTCCCGGCAACAATTAATAGACTGGATGGAGGCGGATAAAGTTGCAGGACCACTT
CTGCGCTCGGCCCTTCCGGCTGGCTGGTTTATTGCTGATAAATCTGGAGCCGGTGAGCGTGGGTCTCGCG
GTATCATTGCAGCACTGGGGCCAGATGGTAAGCCCTCCCGTATCGTAGTTATCTACACGACGGGGAGTCA
GGCAACTATGGATGAACGAAATAGACAGATCGCTGAGATAGGTGCCTCACTGATTAAGCATTGGTAACTG
TCAGACCAAGTTTACTCATATATACTTTAGATTGATTTAAAACTTCATTTTTAATTTAAAAGGATCTAGG
TGAAGATCCTTTTTGATAATCTCATGACCAAAATCCCTTAACGTGAGTTTTCGTTCCACTGAGCGTCAGA
CCCCGTAGAAAAGATCAAAGGATCTTCTTGAGATCCTTTTTTTCTGCGCGTAATCTGCTGCTTGCAAACA
AAAAAACCACCGCTACCAGCGGTGGTTTGTTTGCCGGATCAAGAGCTACCAACTCTTTTTCCGAAGGTAA
CTGGCTTCAGCAGAGCGCAGATACCAAATACTGTTCTTCTAGTGTAGCCGTAGTTAGGCCACCACTTCAA
GAACTCTGTAGCACCGCCTACATACCTCGCTCTGCTAATCCTGTTACCAGTGGCTGCTGCCAGTGGCGAT
AAGTCGTGTCTTACCGGGTTGGACTCAAGACGATAGTTACCGGATAAGGCGCAGCGGTCGGGCTGAACGG
GGGGTTCGTGCACACAGCCCAGCTTGGAGCGAACGACCTACACCGAACTGAGATACCTACAGCGTGAGCT
ATGAGAAAGCGCCACGCTTCCCGAAGGGAGAAAGGCGGACAGGTATCCGGTAAGCGGCAGGGTCGGAACA
GGAGAGCGCACGAGGGAGCTTCCAGGGGGAAACGCCTGGTATCTTTATAGTCCTGTCGGGTTTCGCCACC
TCTGACTTGAGCGTCGATTTTTGTGATGCTCGTCAGGGGGGCGGAGCCTATGGAAAAACGCCAGCAACGC
GGCCTTTTTACGGTTCCTGGCCTTTTGCTGGCCTTTTGCTCACATGTTCTTTCCTGCGTTATCCCCTGAT
TCTGTGGATAACCGTATTACCGCCTTTGAGTGAGCTGATACCGCTCGCCGCAGCCGAACGACCGAGCGCA
GCGAGTCAGTGAGCGAGGAAGCGGAAGAGCGCCCAATACGCAAACCGCCTCTCCCCGCGCGTTGGCCGAT
TCATTAATGCAGCTGGCACGACAGGTTTCCCGACTGGAAAGCGGGCAGTGAGCGCAACGCAATTAATGTG
AGTTAGCTCACTCATTAGGCACCCCAGGCTTTACACTTTATGCTTCCGGCTCGTATGTTGTGTGGAATTG
TGAGCGGATAACAATTTCACACAGGAAACAGCTATGACCATGATTACGCCAAGCGCGCAATTAACCCTCA
CTAAAGGGAACAAAAGCTGGAGCTGCAAGC
Features (pLannotate 1.2.2; 32 found; start..end, strand, type, name):
      5..231     +  promoter       RSV promoter: Rous sarcoma virus enhancer/promoter
    232..412     +  LTR            5' LTR (truncated): truncated 5' long terminal repeat (LTR) from HIV-1
    459..584     +  misc_feature   HIV-1 Ψ: packaging signal of human immunodeficiency virus type 1
    568..931     +  CDS            HIV-1 gag (fragment): gag protein from human immunodeficiency virus 1; gag
   1077..1310    +  misc_feature   RRE: The Rev response element (RRE) of HIV-1 allows for Rev-dependent mRNA export from the nucleus to the cytoplasm.
   1687..1713    +  CDS            Rev (fragment): human immunodeficiency virus 1 (HIV-1) Rev protein; rev; enhances nuclear export of unspliced and incompletely spliced viral mRNAs
   1720..1743    +  promoter       SV40 promoter (fragment): SV40 early promoter
   1744..1815    +  promoter       SV40 promoter (fragment): SV40 enhancer and early promoter
   1839..1974    +  rep_origin     SV40 ori: SV40 origin of replication
   2020..2616    +  CDS            PuroR (fragment): puromycin N-acetyltransferase; pac from Streptomyces; confers resistance to puromycin
   2665..2782    +  misc_feature   cPPT/CTS: central polypurine tract and central termination sequence of HIV-1
   2847..2913    +  CDS            small t antigen (fragment): SV40 (simian virus 40) small t antigen
   2920..4098    +  promoter       EF-1α promoter: strong constitutive promoter for human elongation factor EF-1α
   4115..5167    +  CDS            CTCFL (fragment): CTCFL_HUMAN - Also known as BORIS. Experimental evidence at protein level: Swiss-Prot protein existence level 1. Testis-specific DNA binding protein responsible for insulator function, nuclear architecture and transcriptional control, which probably acts by recruiting epigenetic chromatin modifiers. Plays a key role in gene imprinting in male germline, by participating in the establishment of differential methylation at the IGF2/H19 imprinted control region (ICR). Directly binds the unmethylated H19 ICR and recruits the PRMT7 methyltransferase, leading to methylate histone H4 'Arg-3' to form H
   5168..5323    +  CDS            C9orf85 (fragment): CI085_HUMAN - Experimental evidence at protein level: Swiss-Prot protein existence level 1. From Homo sapiens (Human).
   5339..5392    +  promoter       U6 promoter (fragment): RNA polymerase III promoter for human U6 snRNA
   5434..6022    +  misc_feature   WPRE: woodchuck hepatitis virus posttranscriptional regulatory element
   6073..6092    +  misc_feature   cPPT/CTS (fragment): central polypurine tract and central termination sequence of HIV-1
   6094..6327    +  LTR            3' LTR (ΔU3): self-inactivating 3' long terminal repeat (LTR) from HIV-1
   6405..6526    +  polyA_signal   SV40 poly(A) signal: SV40 polyadenylation signal
   6566..6701    +  rep_origin     SV40 ori: SV40 origin of replication
   6722..6740    -  promoter       T7 promoter: promoter for bacteriophage T7 RNA polymerase
   6748..6903    +  CDS            lacZα (fragment): LacZα fragment of β-galactosidase; lacZ fragment
   6908..7336    +  rep_origin     f1 ori (sequence partly withheld): f1 bacteriophage origin of replication; arrow indicates direction of (+) strand synthesis
   7389..7493    +  promoter       AmpR promoter: bla
   7494..8354    +  CDS            AmpR: β-lactamase; bla; confers resistance to ampicillin, carbenicillin, and related antibiotics
   8525..9113    +  rep_origin     ori: high-copy-number ColE1/pMB1/pBR322/pUC origin of replication
   9296..9388    +  CDS            lacI (fragment): lac repressor; lacI; The lac repressor binds to the lac operator to inhibit transcription in E. coli. This inhibition can be relieved by adding lactose or isopropyl-β-D-thiogalactopyranoside (IPTG).
   9401..9422    +  protein_bind   CAP binding site: CAP binding activates transcription in the presence of cAMP. E. coli catabolite activator protein
   9437..9467    +  promoter       lac promoter: promoter for the E. coli lac operon
   9475..9491    +  protein_bind   lac operator: The lac repressor binds to the lac operator to inhibit transcription in E. coli. This inhibition can be relieved by adding lactose or isopropyl-β-D-thiogalactopyranoside (IPTG). lac repressor encoded by lacI
   9536..9554    +  promoter       T3 promoter: promoter for bacteriophage T3 RNA polymerase
