[The description below was written by a language model from this plasmid's Addgene catalogue record and pLannotate feature annotations shown in this document.]
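Description:
TFORF0411 is a lentiviral mammalian expression plasmid built on the pLX_TRC317 backbone that overexpresses an open reading frame of the human transcription factor CTCFL (also known as BORIS), a testis-specific DNA-binding protein involved in insulator function and imprinting. It belongs to a barcoded transcription factor ORF collection. Each member carries a unique 24-bp barcode so that individual factors can be identified by sequencing in pooled overexpression screens, such as screens for drivers of directed differentiation. The ORF was made synthetically and corresponds to a specific annotated CTCFL isoform. This probably explains why automated annotation matches only about 1 kb to canonical CTCFL and labels the adjoining stretch as an unrelated protein fragment. The barcode itself is not annotated in the feature table.

The transfer cassette has a third-generation layout. An RSV promoter drives a truncated HIV-1 5' LTR, followed by the Ψ packaging signal with a gag fragment, the RRE for Rev-dependent RNA export, and a self-inactivating ΔU3 3' LTR that limits LTR-driven transcription after integration. Within the LTRs, an SV40 early promoter/origin region drives puromycin N-acetyltransferase for selection of transduced cells. A cPPT/CTS element, which aids nuclear import of the viral genome, sits upstream of the EF-1α promoter that drives CTCFL. A WPRE downstream of the ORF enhances transcript stability and expression, and an SV40 polyadenylation signal lies beyond the 3' LTR.

In bacteria the plasmid is maintained through a high-copy ColE1/pUC origin and ampicillin resistance, and it also carries an f1 origin. The depositor notes that recombination can occur, as is common with LTR-containing plasmids.
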