Addgene plasmid #141609: TFORF0411
Purpose: Lentiviral vector for overexpressing the CTCFL transcription factor ORF with a unique 24-bp barcode. Barcodes facilitate identification of transcription factors in pooled screens.
Depositing lab: Feng Zhang. Depositing organization: Broad Institute. Publication: A transcription factor atlas of directed differentiation. Joung J, Ma S, Tay T, Geiger-Schuller KR, Kirchgatterer PC, Verdine VK, Guo B, Arias-Garcia MA, Allen WE, Singh A, Kuksenko O, Abudayyeh OO, Gootenberg JS, Fu Z, Macrae RK, Buenrostro JD, Regev A, Zhang F. Cell. 2023 Jan 5;186(1):209-229.e26. doi: 10.1016/j.cell.2022.11.026. PubMed 36608654.
Backbone
  Vector backbone: pLX_TRC317
  Backbone manufacturer: Broad Institute Genetic Perturbation Platform
  Backbone size w/o insert (bp): 8264
  Vector type: Mammalian Expression, Lentiviral
  Selectable markers: Puromycin
Growth in bacteria
  Bacterial resistance: Ampicillin, 100 μg/mL
  Growth temperature: 37°C
  Growth strain: NEB Stable
  Copy number: High Copy
Gene/Insert
  Gene/Insert name: CTCFL
  Species: H. sapiens (human)
  Insert size (bp): 1313
  Entrez Gene: CTCFL (a.k.a. BORIS, CT27, CTCF-T, HMGB1L1, dJ579F20.2)
  Promoter: EF1a
  Cloning method: Unknown
  Sequencing primers: 5′ GGGTGGAGACTGAAGTTAGGCCAG; 3′ CACATAGCGTAAAAGGAGCAACATAG
Terms and licenses: Academic/Nonprofit Terms; Industry Terms: Not Available to Industry
Depositor comments: NM_001269054,ENST00000502686 . The transcription factor ORF portion of this plasmid was synthesized by Genewiz. Please test multiple small colonies in case of plasmid recombination. To make this collection available in a timely manner, a portion of this collection was not fully sequenced by Addgene. If an Addgene verified full plasmid sequence is not available, please contact us prior to placing an order to request the full sequence.
How to cite: TFORF0411 was a gift from Feng Zhang (Addgene plasmid # 141609 ; http://n2t.net/addgene:141609 ; RRID:Addgene_141609)
