>Addgene plasmid #141609 | TFORF0411 | depositor partial sequence | sequence record 276964 | Insert
ACCGCCACCATGTTCACCTCTTCTAGAATGTCAAGTTTTAATCGTCATATGAAAACTCACACCAGTGAGA
AGCCTCACCTGTGTCACCTCTGCCTGAAAACCTTCCGTACGGTCACTCTGCTGCGGAACCATGTTAACAC
CCACACAGGAACCAGGCCCTACAAGTGTAACGACTGCAACATGGCATTTGTCACCAGTGGAGAACTCGTC
CGACACAGGCGCTATAAACATACTCATGAGAAACCCTTTAAATGTTCCATGTGCAAGTATGCCAGTGTGG
AGGCAAGTAAATTGAAGCGCCATGTCCGATCCCACACTGGGGAGCGCCCCTTTCAGTGTTGCCAGTGCAG
CTATGCCAGCAGAGATACCTACAAGCTGAAACGCCACATGAGAACGCACTCAGGTGAGAAGCCTTACGAA
TGCCACATCTGCCACACCCGCTTCACCCAGAGCGGGACCATGAAAATACATATTCTGCAGAAACACGGCG
AAAATGTCCCCAAATACCAGTGTCCCCATTGTGCCACCATCATTGCACGGAAAAGCGACCTACGTGTGCA
TATGCGCAACTTGCATGCTTACAGCGCTGCAGAGCTGAAATGCCGCTACTGTTCTGCTGTCTTCCATGAA
CGCTATGCCCTCATTCAGCACCAGAAAACTCATAAGAATGAGAAGAGGTTCAAGTGCAAACACTGCAGTT
ATGCCTGCAAGCAGGAACGTCATATGACCGCTCACATTCGTACCCACACTGGAGAGAAACCATTCACCTG
CCTTTCTTGCAATAAATGTTTCCGACAGAAGCAACTTCTAAACGCTCACTTCAGGAAATACCACGATGCA
AATTTCATCCCGACTGTTTACAAATGCTCCAAGTGTGGCAAAGGCTTTTCCCGCTGGATTAACCTGCACA
GACATTCGGAGAAGTGTGGATCAGGGGAAGCAAAGTCGGCTGCTTCAGGAAAGGGAAGAAGAACAAGAAA
GAGGAAGCAGACCATCCTGAAGGAAGCCACAAAGGGTCAGAAGGAAGCTGCGAAGGGATGGAAGGAAGCC
GCGAACGGAGACGGTGTGATCTCAGCTCACCGCAACCTCTGCCTCCTGGGTTCAAGTGATTCTCATGCCT
CAGTCTCCGGAGCTGGGATTACAGATGCCCGCCACCACGCCTGGCTAATTGTTCTATTATTTTTAGTAGA
GATGGGGTTTTACCATGTCTCTCACTCCTAGTAATGAACTAGTCCGTAACTTGAAAGTATTTCGATTTCT
TGGCTTTATATATCTTGTGGAAAGGACGAGCAGTATAATCTATTTCGAGTAAT
