>Addgene plasmid #141609 | TFORF0411 | depositor partial sequence | sequence record 276965 | Barcode
GCAGTATAATCTATTTCGAGTAAT
